>Addgene plasmid #46634 | AB.pCCL.sin.cPPT.U6.miR-759-Decoy.hPGK.GFP.WPRE | depositor partial sequence | sequence record 65971 | miR-759 Decoy
CATCAACGTCAAAATTGTAAGCACTCTGCCAAGTATTCTGGTCACAGAATACAACGTCAAAATTGTAAGC
ACTCTGCCAAG
