>Addgene plasmid #46634 | AB.pCCL.sin.cPPT.U6.miR-759-Decoy.hPGK.GFP.WPRE | depositor partial sequence | sequence record 65972 | empty backbone
AATGCTTCAATAATATTGAAAAAGGAAGAGTATGAGTATTCAACATTTCCGTGTCGCCCTTATTCCCTTT
TTTGCGGCATTTTGCCTTCCTGTTTTTGCTCACCCAGAAACGCTGGTGAAAGTAAAAGATGCTGAAGATC
AGTTGGGTGCACGAGTGGGTTACATCGAACTGGATCTCAACAGCGGTAAGATCCTTGAGAGTTTTCGCCC
CGAAGAACGTTTTCCAATGATGAGCACTTTTAAAGTTCTGCTATGTGGCGCGGTATTATCCCGTATTGAC
GCCGGGCAAGAGCAACTCGGTCGCCGCATACACTATTCTCAGAATGACTTGGTTGAGTACTCACCAGTCA
CAGAAAAGCATCTTACGGATGGCATGACAGTAAGAGAATTATGCAGTGCTGCCATAACCATGAGTGATAA
CACTGCGGCCAACTTACTTCTGACAACGATCGGAGGACCGAAGGAGCTAACCGCTTTTTTGCACAACATG
GGGGATCATGTAACTCGCCTTGATCGTTGGGAACCGGAGCTGAATGAAGCCATACCAAACGACGAGCGTG
ACACCACGATGCCTGTAGCAATGGCAACAACGTTGCGCAAACTATTAACTGGCGAACTACTTACTCTAGC
TTCCCGGCAACAATTAATAGACTGGATGGAGGCGGATAAAGTTGCAGGACCACTTCTGCGCTCGGCCCTT
CCGGCTGGCTGGTTTATTGCTGATAAATCTGGAGCCGGTGAGCGTGGGTCTCGCGGTATCATTGCAGCAC
TGGGGCCAGATGGTAAGCCCTCCCGTATCGTAGTTATCTACACGACGGGGAGTCAGGCAACTATGGATGA
ACGAAATAGACAGATCGCTGAGATAGGTGCCTCACTGATTAAGCATTGGTAACTGTCAGACCAAGTTTAC
TCATATATACTTTAGATTGATTTAAAACTTCATTTTTAATTTAAAAGGATCTAGGTGAAGATCCTTTTTG
ATAATCTCATGACCAAAATCCCTTAACGTGAGTTTTCGTTCCACTGAGCGTCAGACCCCGTAGAAAAGAT
CAAAGGATCTTCTTGAGATCCTTTTTTTCTGCGCGTAATCTGCTGCTTGCAAACAAAAAAACCACCGCTA
CCAGCGGTGGTTTGTTTGCCGGATCAAGAGCTACCAACTCTTTTTCCGAAGGTAACTGGCTTCAGCAGAG
CGCAGATACCAAATACTGTCCTTCTAGTGTAGCCGTAGTTAGGCCACCACTTCAAGAACTCTGTAGCACC
GCCTACATACCTCGCTCTGCTAATCCTGTTACCAGTGGCTGCTGCCAGTGGCGATAAGTCGTGTCTTACC
GGGTTGGACTCAAGACGATAGTTACCGGATAAGGCGCAGCGGTCGGGCTGAACGGGGGGTTCGTGCACAC
AGCCCAGCTTGGAGCGAACGACCTACACCGAACTGAGATACCTACAGCGTGAGCTATGAGAAAGCGCCAC
GCTTCCCGAAGGGAGAAAGGCGGACAGGTATCCGGTAAGCGGCAGGGTCGGAACAGGAGAGCGCACGAGG
GAGCTTCCAGGGGGAAACGCCTGGTATCTTTATAGTCCTGTCGGGTTTCGCCACCTCTGACTTGAGCGTC
GATTTTTGTGATGCTCGTCAGGGGGGCGGAGCCTATGGAAAAACGCCAGCAACGCGGCCTTTTTACGGTT
CCTGGCCTTTTGCTGGCCTTTTGCTCACATGTTCTTTCCTGCGTTATCCCCTGATTCTGTGGATAACCGT
ATTACCGCCTTTGAGTGAGCTGATACCGCTCGCCGCAGCCGAACGACCGAGCGCAGCGAGTCAGTGAGCG
AGGAAGCGGAAGAGCGCCCAATACGCAAACCGCCTCTCCCCGCGCGTTGGCCGATTCATTAATGCAGCTG
GCACGACAGGTTTCCCGACTGGAAAGCGGGCAGTGAGCGCAACGCAATTAATGTGAGTTAGCTCACTCAT
TAGGCACCCCAGGCTTTACACTTTATGCTTCCGGCTCGTATGTTGTGTGGAATTGTGAGCGGATAACAAT
TTCACACAGGAAACAGCTATGACCATGATTACGCCAAGCGCGCAATTAACCCTCACTAAAGGGAACAAAA
GCTGGAGCTGCAAGCTTGGCCATTGCATACGTTGTATCCATATCATAATATGTACATTTATATTGGCTCA
TGTCCAACATTACCGCCATGTTGACATTGATTATTGACTAGTTATTAATAGTAATCAATTACGGGGTCAT
TAGTTCATAGCCCATATATGGAGTTCCGCGTTACATAACTTACGGTAAATGGCCCGCCTGGCTGACCGCC
CAACGACCCCCGCCCATTGACGTCAATAATGACGTATGTTCCCATAGTAACGCCAATAGGGACTTTCCAT
TGACGTCAATGGGTGGAGTATTTACGGTAAACTGCCCACTTGGCAGTACATCAAGTGTATCATATGCCAA
GTACGCCCCCTATTGACGTCAATGACGGTAAATGGCCCGCCTGGCATTATGCCCAGTACATGACCTTATG
GGACTTTCCTACTTGGCAGTACATCTACGTATTAGTCATCGCTATTACCATGGTGATGCGGTTTTGGCAG
TACATCAATGGGCGTGGATAGCGGTTTGACTCACGGGGATTTCCAAGTCTCCACCCCATTGACGTCAATG
GGAGTTTGTTTTGGCACCAAAATCAACGGGACTTTCCAAAATGTCGTAACAACTCCGCCCCATTGACGCA
AATGGGCGGTAGGCGTGTACGGTGGGAGGTCTATATAAGCAGAGCTCGTTTAGTGAACCGGGGTCTCTCT
GGTTAGACCAGATCTGAGCCTGGGAGCTCTCTGGCTAACTAGGGAACCCACTGCTTAAGCCTCAATAAAG
CTTGCCTTGAGTGCTTCAAGTAGTGTGTGCCCGTCTGTTGTGTGACTCTGGTAACTAGAGATCCCTCAGA
CCCTTTTAGTCAGTGTGGAAAATCTCTAGCAGTGGCGCCCGAACAGGGACCTGAAAGCGAAAGGGAAACC
AGAGCTCTCTCGACGCAGGACTCGGCTTGCTGAAGCGCGCACGGCAAGAGGCGAGGGGCGGCGACTGGTG
AGTACGCCAAAAATTTTGACTAGCGGAGGCTAGAAGGAGAGAGATGGGTGCGAGAGCGTCAGTATTAAGC
GGGGGAGAATTAGATCGCGATGGGAAAAAATTCGGTTAAGGCCAGGGGGAAAGAAAAAATATAAATTAAA
ACATATAGTATGGGCAAGCAGGGAGCTAGAACGATTCGCAGTTAATCCTGGCCTGTTAGAAACATCAGAA
GGCTGTAGACAAATACTGGGACAGCTACAACCATCCCTTCAGACAGGATCAGAAGAACTTAGATCATTAT
ATAATACAGTAGCAACCCTCTATTGTGTGCATCAAAGGATAGAGATAAAAGACACCAAGGAAGCTTTAGA
CAAGATAGAGGAAGAGCAAAACAAAAGTAAGACCACCGCACAGCAAGCGGCCGCTGATCTTCAGACCTGG
AGGAGGAGATATGAGGGACAATTGGAGAAGTGAATTATATAAATATAAAGTAGTAAAAATTGAACCATTA
GGAGTAGCACCCACCAAGGCAAAGAGAAGAGTGGTGCAGAGAGAAAAAAGAGCAGTGGGAATAGGAGCTT
TGTTCCTTGGGTTCTTGGGAGCAGCAGGAAGCACTATGGGCGCAGCCTCAATGACGCTGACGGTACAGGC
CAGACAATTATTGTCTGGTATAGTGCAGCAGCAGAACAATTTGCTGAGGGCTATTGAGGCGCAACAGCAT
CTGTTGCAACTCACAGTCTGGGGCATCAAGCAGCTCCAGGCAAGAATCCTGGCTGTGGAAAGATACCTAA
AGGATCAACAGCTCCTGGGGATTTGGGGTTGCTCTGGAAAACTCATTTGCACCACTGCTGTGCCTTGGAA
TGCTAGTTGGAGTAATAAATCTCTGGAACAGATTTGGAATCACACGACCTGGATGGAGTGGGACAGAGAA
ATTAACAATTACACAAGCTTAATACACTCCTTAATTGAAGAATCGCAAAACCAGCAAGAAAAGAATGAAC
AAGAATTATTGGAATTAGATAAATGGGCAAGTTTGTGGAATTGGTTTAACATAACAAATTGGCTGTGGTA
TATAAAATTATTCATAATGATAGTAGGAGGCTTGGTAGGTTTAAGAATAGTTTTTGCTGTACTTTCTATA
GTGAATAGAGTTAGGCAGGGATATTCACCATTATCGTTTCAGACCCACCTCCCAACCCCGAGGGGACCCG
ACAGGCCCGAAGGAATAGAAGAAGAAGGTGGAGAGAGAGACAGAGACAGATCCATTCGATTAGTGAACGG
ATCTCGACGGTATCGGTTAACTTTTAAAAGAAAAGGGGGGATTGGGGGGTACAGTGCAGGGGAAAGAATA
GTAGACATAATAGCAACAGACATACAAACTAAAGAATTACAAAAACAAATTACAAAAATTCAAAATTTTA
TCGATCACGAGACTAGCCTCGAGAAGCTTGATATCGAATTCAAAAAAGACGGCGCTAGGATCATCGAGAC
GGTACCGTCTCCGATGATCCTAGCGCCGTCAAACAAGGCTTTTCTCCAAGGGATATTTATAGTCTCAAAA
CACACAATTACTTTACAGTTAGGGTGAGTTTCCTTTTGTGCTGTTTTTTAAAATAATAATTTAGTATTTG
TATCTCTTATAGAAATCCAAGCCTATCATGTAAAATGTAGCTAGTATTAAAAAGAACAGATTATCTGTCT
TTTATCGCACATTAAGCCTCTATAGTTACTAGGAAATATTATATGCAAATTAACCGGGGCAGGGGAGTAG
CCGAGCTTCTCCCACAAGTCTGTGCGAGGGGGCCGGCGCGGGCCTAGAGATGGCGGCGTCGGATGGATCC
ACTAGTTCTAGAGCGGCCATCGAATTCCCACGGGGTTGGGGTTGCGCCTTTTCCAAGGCAGCCCTGGGTT
TGCGCAGGGACGCGGCTGCTCTGGGCGTGGTTCCGGGAAACGCAGCGGCGCCGACCCTGGGTCTCGCACA
TTCTTCACGTCCGTTCGCAGCGTCACCCGGATCTTCGCCGCTACCCTTGTGGGCCCCCCGGCGACGCTTC
CTGCTCCGCCCCTAAGTCGGGAAGGTTCCTTGCGGTTCGCGGCGTGCCGGACGTGACAAACGGAAGCCGC
ACGACTCACTAGTACCCTCGCAGACGGACAGCGCCAGGGAGCAATGGCAGCGCGCCGACCGCGATGGGCT
GTGGCCAATAGCGGCTGCTCAGCGGGGCGCGCCGAGAGCAGCGGCCGGGAAGGGGCGGTGCGGGAGGCGG
GGTGTGGGGCGGTAGTGTGGGCCCTGTTCCTGCCCGCGCGGTGTTCCGCATTCTGCAAGCCTCCGGAGCG
CACGTCGGCAGTCGGCTCCCTCGTTGACCGAATCACCGACCTCTCTCCCCAGGGGGATCCACCGGTCGCC
ACCATGGTGAGCAAGGGCGAGGAGCTGTTCACCGGGGTGGTGCCCATCCTGGTCGAGCTGGACGGCGACG
TAAACGGCCACAAGTTCAGCGTGTCCGGCGAGGGCGAGGGCGATGCCACCTACGGCAAGCTGACCCTGAA
GTTCATCTGCACCACCGGCAAGCTGCCCGTGCCCTGGCCCACCCTCGTGACCACCCTGACCTACGGCGTG
CAGTGCTTCAGCCGCTACCCCGACCACATGAAGCAGCACGACTTCTTCAAGTCCGCCATGCCCGAAGGCT
ACGTCCAGGAGCGCACCATCTTCTTCAAGGACGACGGCAACTACAAGACCCGCGCCGAGGTGAAGTTCGA
GGGCGACACCCTGGTGAACCGCATCGAGCTGAAGGGCATCGACTTCAAGGAGGACGGCAACATCCTGGGG
CACAAGCTGGAGTACAACTACAACAGCCACAACGTCTATATCATGGCCGACAAGCAGAAGAACGGCATCA
AGGTGAACTTCAAGATCCGCCACAACATCGAGGACGGCAGCGTGCAGCTCGCCGACCACTACCAGCAGAA
CACCCCCATCGGCGACGGCCCCGTGCTGCTGCCCGACAACCACTACCTGAGCACCCAGTCCGCCCTGAGC
AAAGACCCCAACGAGAAGCGCGATCACATGGTCCTGCTGGAGTTCGTGACCGCCGCCGGGATCACTCTCG
GCATGGACGAGCTGTACAAGTAAAGCGGCCGCGTCGACAATCAACCTCTGGATTACAAAATTTGTGAAAG
ATTGACTGGTATTCTTAACTATGTTGCTCCTTTTACGCTATGTGGATACGCTGCTTTAATGCCTTTGTAT
CATGCTATTGCTTCCCGTATGGCTTTCATTTTCTCCTCCTTGTATAAATCCTGGTTGCTGTCTCTTTATG
AGGAGTTGTGGCCCGTTGTCAGGCAACGTGGCGTGGTGTGCACTGTGTTTGCTGACGCAACCCCCACTGG
TTGGGGCATTGCCACCACCTGTCAGCTCCTTTCCGGGACTTTCGCTTTCCCCCTCCCTATTGCCACGGCG
GAACTCATCGCCGCCTGCCTTGCCCGCTGCTGGACAGGGGCTCGGCTGTTGGGCACTGACAATTCCGTGG
TGTTGTCGGGGAAGCTGACGTCCTTTCCATGGCTGCTCGCCTGTGTTGCCACCTGGATTCTGCGCGGGAC
GTCCTTCTGCTACGTCCCTTCGGCCCTCAATCCAGCGGACCTTCCTTCCCGCGGCCTGCTGCCGGCTCTG
CGGCCTCTTCCGCGTCTTCGCCTTCGCCCTCAGACGAGTCGGATCTCCCTTTGGGCCGCCTCCCCGCCTG
GAATTCGAGCTCGGTACCTTTAAGACCAATGACTTACAAGGCAGCTGTAGATCTTAGCCACTTTTTAAAA
GAAAAGGGGGGACTGGAAGGGCTAATTCACTCCCAACGAAGACAAGATCTGCTTTTTGCTTGTACTGGGT
CTCTCTGGTTAGACCAGATCTGAGCCTGGGAGCTCTCTGGCTAACTAGGGAACCCACTGCTTAAGCCTCA
ATAAAGCTTGCCTTGAGTGCTTCAAGTAGTGTGTGCCCGTCTGTTGTGTGACTCTGGTAACTAGAGATCC
CTCAGACCCTTTTAGTCAGTGTGGAAAATCTCTAGCAGTAGTAGTTCATGTCATCTTATTATTCAGTATT
TATAACTTGCAAAGAAATGAATATCAGAGAGTGAGAGGAACTTGTTTATTGCAGCTTATAATGGTTACAA
ATAAAGCAATAGCATCACAAATTTCACAAATAAAGCATTTTTTTCACTGCATTCTAGTTGTGGTTTGTCC
AAACTCATCAATGTATCTTATCATGTCTGGCTCTAGCTATCCCGCCCCTAACTCCGCCCAGTTCCGCCCA
TTCTCCGCCCCATGGCTGACTAATTTTTTTTATTTATGCAGAGGCCGAGGCCGCCTCGGCCTCTGAGCTA
TTCCAGAAGTAGTGAGGAGGCTTTTTTGGAGGCCTAGGCTTTTGCGTCGAGACGTACCCAATTCGCCCTA
TAGTGAGTCGTATTACGCGCGCTCACTGGCCGTCGTTTTACAACGTCGTGACTGGGAAAACCCTGGCGTT
ACCCAACTTAATCGCCTTGCAGCACATCCCCCTTTCGCCAGCTGGCGTAATAGCGAAGAGGCCCGCACCG
ATCGCCCTTCCCAACAGTTGCGCAGCCTGAATGGCGAATGGCGCG
[124 nt withheld, positions 7676-7799]
C
[91 nt withheld, positions 7801-7891]
A
[49 nt withheld, positions 7893-7941]
CCTTTGACGTTGGAGTCCACGTTCTTT
[37 nt withheld, positions 7969-8005]
ACCCTATCTCGGTCTATTCTTTTGATTTATAAGGGATTTTGCCGATTTCGGCCTATTGGTTAAAAAATGA
GCTGATTTAACAAAAATTTAACGCGAATTTTAACAAAATATTAACGTTTACAATTTCC
