>Addgene plasmid #46634 | AB.pCCL.sin.cPPT.U6.miR-759-Decoy.hPGK.GFP.WPRE | addgene partial sequence | sequence record 67152 | pBluescript-SK 5'-tctagaactagtggatc-3'
CCGCGCCGGCCCCCTCGCACAGACTTGTGGGAGAAGCTCGGCTACTCCCCTGCCCCGGTTAATTTGCATA
TAATATTTCCTAGTAACTATAGAGGCTTAATGTGCGATAAAAGACAGATAATCTGTTCTTTTTAATACTA
GCTACATTTTACATGATAGGCTTGGATTTCTATAAGAGATACAAATACTAAATTATTATTTTAAAAAACA
GCACAAAAGGAAACTCACCCTAACTGTAAAGTAATTGTGTGTTTTGAGACTATAAATATCCCTTGGAGAA
AAGCCTTGTTTGACGGCGCTAGGATCATCAACGTCAAAATTGTAAGCACTCTGCCAAGTATTCTGGTCAC
AGAATACAACGTCAAAATTGTAAGCACTCTGCCAAGATGATCCTAGCGCCGTCTTTTTTGAATTCGATAT
CAAGCTTCTCGAGGCTAGTCTCGTGATCGATAAAATTTTGAATTTTTGTAATTTGTTTTTGTAATTCTTT
AGTTTGTATGTCTGTTGCTATTATGTCTACTATTCTTTCCCCTGCACTGTACCCCCCAATCCCCCCTTTT
CTTTTAAAAGTTAACCGAT
