[The description below was written by a language model from this plasmid's Addgene catalogue record.]
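Description:
AB.pCCL.sin.cPPT.U6.miR-759-Decoy.hPGK.GFP.WPRE is a lentiviral transfer plasmid built on the AB.pCCLsin.PPT.U6.hPGK.GFP.wpre backbone (about 8.2 kb without the insert). The "sin" in the name indicates a self-inactivating design, in which the integrated provirus lacks LTR-driven transcription, so expression depends on the internal promoters. It is maintained in bacteria as a high-copy, ampicillin-resistant plasmid. The record lists a recombination-deficient strain for propagation, as is usual for repeat-containing lentiviral vectors. No drug selection marker for mammalian cells is recorded, and transduced cells are identified by eGFP fluorescence instead.

As the name indicates, the vector carries two expression units. A U6 RNA polymerase III promoter drives a miR-759 decoy transcript, which was cloned between two BsmBI sites that were destroyed in the process. A human PGK promoter drives GFP as a marker of transduction. The central polypurine tract (cPPT) improves nuclear import of the viral genome and so raises transduction efficiency, while the WPRE enhances post-transcriptional expression of the reporter message. A microRNA decoy generally works by presenting abundant target sites that sequester the cognate microRNA and relieve repression of its natural targets. The record does not give the decoy's sequence architecture, number of binding sites or insert size, and no feature table was supplied.

The associated publication concerns high-throughput assessment of microRNA activity and function using sensor and decoy libraries. This construct appears to be one member of such a decoy collection, intended for stable inhibition of miR-759 in transduced cells.
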