Addgene plasmid #46634: AB.pCCL.sin.cPPT.U6.miR-759-Decoy.hPGK.GFP.WPRE
Depositing lab: Brian Brown. Depositing organization: Icahn School of Medicine at Mount Sinai. Publication: High-throughput assessment of microRNA activity and function using microRNA sensor and decoy libraries. Mullokandov G, Baccarini A, Ruzo A, Jayaprakash AD, Tung N, Israelow B, Evans MJ, Sachidanandam R, Brown BD. Nat Methods. 2012 Jul 1;9(8):840-6. doi: 10.1038/nmeth.2078. PubMed 22751203.
Backbone
  Vector backbone: AB.pCCLsin.PPT.U6.hPGK.GFP.wpre
  Backbone size w/o insert (bp): 8233
  Vector type: Lentiviral
  Selectable markers: eGFP
Growth in bacteria
  Bacterial resistance: Ampicillin, 100 μg/mL
  Growth temperature: 37°C
  Growth strain: Stbl3
  Copy number: High Copy
Gene/Insert
  Cloning method: Restriction Enzyme; 5′ cloning site BsmBI (destroyed during cloning); 3′ cloning site BsmBI (destroyed during cloning)
  Sequencing primers: 5′ CATAATAGCAACAGACATAC; 3′ pBluescriptSK_primer
Terms and licenses: Academic/Nonprofit Terms; Industry Terms: Not Available to Industry
Depositor comments: Depositor Website: http://www.mountsinai.org/profiles/brian-d-brown/ Please cite Mullokandov, Baccarini, Ruzo et al. Nature Methods 2013.
How to cite: AB.pCCL.sin.cPPT.U6.miR-759-Decoy.hPGK.GFP.WPRE was a gift from Brian Brown (Addgene plasmid # 46634 ; http://n2t.net/addgene:46634 ; RRID:Addgene_46634)
